>Addgene plasmid #142275 | TFORF0540 | addgene full sequence | sequence record 395761 | Addgene NGS Result
TTAATGTAGTCTTATGCAATACTCTTGTAGTCTTGCAACATGGTAACGATGAGTTAGCAACATGCCTTAC
AAGGAGAGAAAAAGCACCGTGCATGCCGATTGGTGGAAGTAAGGTGGTACGATCGTGCCTTATTAGGAAG
GCAACAGACGGGTCTGACATGGATTGGACGAACCACTGAATTGCCGCATTGCAGAGATATTGTATTTAAG
TGCCTAGCTCGATACATAAACGGGTCTCTCTGGTTAGACCAGATCTGAGCCTGGGAGCTCTCTGGCTAAC
TAGGGAACCCACTGCTTAAGCCTCAATAAAGCTTGCCTTGAGTGCTTCAAGTAGTGTGTGCCCGTCTGTT
GTGTGACTCTGGTAACTAGAGATCCCTCAGACCCTTTTAGTCAGTGTGGAAAATCTCTAGCAGTGGCGCC
CGAACAGGGACTTGAAAGCGAAAGGGAAACCAGAGGAGCTCTCTCGACGCAGGACTCGGCTTGCTGAAGC
GCGCACGGCAAGAGGCGAGGGGCGGCGACTGGTGAGTACGCCAAAAATTTTGACTAGCGGAGGCTAGAAG
GAGAGAGATGGGTGCGAGAGCGTCAGTATTAAGCGGGGGAGAATTAGATCGCGATGGGAAAAAATTCGGT
TAAGGCCAGGGGGAAAGAAAAAATATAAATTAAAACATATAGTATGGGCAAGCAGGGAGCTAGAACGATT
CGCAGTTAATCCTGGCCTGTTAGAAACATCAGAAGGCTGTAGACAAATACTGGGACAGCTACAACCATCC
CTTCAGACAGGATCAGAAGAACTTAGATCATTATATAATACAGTAGCAACCCTCTATTGTGTGCATCAAA
GGATAGAGATAAAAGACACCAAGGAAGCTTTAGACAAGATAGAGGAAGAGCAAAACAAAAGTAAGACCAC
CGCACAGCAAGCGGCCGCTGATCTTCAGACCTGGAGGAGGAGATATGAGGGACAATTGGAGAAGTGAATT
ATATAAATATAAAGTAGTAAAAATTGAACCATTAGGAGTAGCACCCACCAAGGCAAAGAGAAGAGTGGTG
CAGAGAGAAAAAAGAGCAGTGGGAATAGGAGCTTTGTTCCTTGGGTTCTTGGGAGCAGCAGGAAGCACTA
TGGGCGCAGCGTCAATGACGCTGACGGTACAGGCCAGACAATTATTGTCTGGTATAGTGCAGCAGCAGAA
CAATTTGCTGAGGGCTATTGAGGCGCAACAGCATCTGTTGCAACTCACAGTCTGGGGCATCAAGCAGCTC
CAGGCAAGAATCCTGGCTGTGGAAAGATACCTAAAGGATCAACAGCTCCTGGGGATTTGGGGTTGCTCTG
GAAAACTCATTTGCACCACTGCTGTGCCTTGGAATGCTAGTTGGAGTAATAAATCTCTGGAACAGATTTG
GAATCACACGACCTGGATGGAGTGGGACAGAGAAATTAACAATTACACAAGCTTAATACACTCCTTAATT
GAAGAATCGCAAAACCAGCAAGAAAAGAATGAACAAGAATTATTGGAATTAGATAAATGGGCAAGTTTGT
GGAATTGGTTTAACATAACAAATTGGCTGTGGTATATAAAATTATTCATAATGATAGTAGGAGGCTTGGT
AGGTTTAAGAATAGTTTTTGCTGTACTTTCTATAGTGAATAGAGTTAGGCAGGGATATTCACCATTATCG
TTTCAGACCCACCTCCCAACCCCGAGGGGACCCATGCATTGCATCTCAATTAGTCAGCAACCAGGTGTGG
AAAGTCCCCAGGCTCCCCAGCAGGCAGAAGTATGCAAAGCATGCGTCTCAATTAGTCAGCAACCATAGTC
CCGCCCCTAACTCCGCCCATCCCGCCCCTAACTCCGCCCAGTTCCGCCCATTCTCCGCCCCATGGCTGAC
TAATTTTTTTTATTTATGCAGAGGCCGAGGCCGCCTCGGCCTCTGAGCTATTCCAGAAGTAGTGAGGAGG
CTTTTTTGGAGGCCTAGGCTTTTGCAAAAAGCTTTCTAGAGGTACCACCGGAGCTTACCATGACCGAGTA
CAAGCCCACGGTGCGCCTCGCCACCCGCGACGACGTCCCCAGGGCCGTACGCACCCTCGCCGCCGCGTTC
GCCGACTACCCCGCCACGCGCCACACCGTCGATCCGGACCGCCACATCGAGCGGGTCACCGAGCTGCAAG
AACTCTTCCTCACGCGCGTCGGGCTCGACATCGGCAAGGTGTGGGTCGCGGACGACGGCGCCGCCGTGGC
GGTCTGGACCACGCCGGAGAGCGTCGAAGCGGGGGCGGTGTTCGCCGAGATCGGCCCGCGCATGGCCGAG
TTGAGCGGTTCCCGGCTGGCCGCGCAGCAACAGATGGAAGGCCTCCTGGCGCCGCACCGGCCCAAGGAGC
CCGCGTGGTTCCTGGCCACCGTCGGCGTCTCGCCCGACCACCAGGGCAAGGGTCTGGGCAGCGCCGTCGT
GCTCCCCGGAGTGGAGGCGGCCGAGCGCGCCGGGGTGCCCGCCTTCCTGGAGACCTCCGCGCCCCGCAAC
CTCCCCTTCTACGAGCGGCTCGGCTTCACCGTCACCGCCGACGTCGAGGTGCCCGAAGGACCGCGCACCT
GGTGCATGACCCGCAAGCCCGGTGCCAGTTAACGAATTCTAGATCTTGAGACAAATGGCAGTATTCATCC
ACAATTTTAAAAGAAAAGGGGGGATTGGGGGGTACAGTGCAGGGGAAAGAATAGTAGACATAATAGCAAC
AGACATACAAACTAAAGAATTACAAAAACAAATTACAAAAATTCAAAATTTTCGGGTTTATTACAGGGAC
AGCAGAGATCCACTTTGGCGCCGGCTCGAGGCCTGCAGGTGCAAAGATGGATAAAGTTTTAAACAGAGAG
GAATCTTTGCAGCTAATGGACCTTCTAGGTCTTGAAAGGAGTGGGAATTGGCTCCGGTGCCCGTCAGTGG
GCAGAGCGCACATCGCCCACAGTCCCCGAGAAGTTGGGGGGAGGGGTCGGCAATTGAACCGGTGCCTAGA
GAAGGTGGCGCGGGGTAAACTGGGAAAGTGATGTCGTGTACTGGCTCCGCCTTTTTCCCGAGGGTGGGGG
AGAACCGTATATAAGTGCAGTAGTCGCCGTGAACGTTCTTTTTCGCAACGGGTTTGCCGCCAGAACACAG
GTAAGTGCCGTGTGTGGTTCCCGCGGGCCTGGCCTCTTTACGGGTTATGGCCCTTGCGTGCCTTGAATTA
CTTCCACCTGGCTGCAGTACGTGATTCTTGATCCCGAGCTTCGGGTTGGAAGTGGGTGGGAGAGTTCGAG
GCCTTGCGCTTAAGGAGCCCCTTCGCCTCGTGCTTGAGTTGAGGCCTGGCCTGGGCGCTGGGGCCGCCGC
GTGCGAATCTGGTGGCACCTTCGCGCCTGTCTCGCTGCTTTCGATAAGTCTCTAGCCATTTAAAATTTTT
GATGACCTGCTGCGACGCTTTTTTTCTGGCAAGATAGTCTTGTAAATGCGGGCCAAGATCTGCACACTGG
TATTTCGGTTTTTGGGGCCGCGGGCGGCGACGGGGCCCGTGCGTCCCAGCGCACATGTTCGGCGAGGCGG
GGCCTGCGAGCGCGGCCACCGAGAATCGGACGGGGGTAGTCTCAAGCTGGCCGGCCTGCTCTGGTGCCTG
GCCTCGCGCCGCCGTGTATCGCCCCGCCCTGGGCGGCAAGGCTGGCCCGGTCGGCACCAGTTGCGTGAGC
GGAAAGATGGCCGCTTCCCGGCCCTGCTGCAGGGAGCTCAAAATGGAGGACGCGGCGCTCGGGAGAGCGG
GCGGGTGAGTCACCCACACAAAGGAAAAGGGCCTTTCCGTCCTCAGCCGTCGCTTCATGTGACTCCACGG
AGTACCGGGCGCCGTCCAGGCACCTCGATTAGTTCTCGAGCTTTTGGAGTACGTCGTCTTTAGGTTGGGG
GGAGGGGTTTTATGCGATGGAGTTTCCCCACACTGAGTGGGTGGAGACTGAAGTTAGGCCAGCTTGGCAC
TTGATGTAATTCTCCTTGGAATTTGCCCTTTTTGAGTTTGGATCTTGGTTCATTCTCAAGCCTCAGACAG
TGGTTCAAAGTTTTTTTCTTCCATTTCAGGTGTCGTGAGGCTAGCACCGCCACCATGGCTCACAGGCCGA
AAAGGACTTTTCGGCAGCGCGCGGCTGATTCCAGCGACAGCGATGGCGCCGAGGAGTCGCCTGCTGAGCC
TGGGGCGCCGAGGGAACTTCCGGTCCCGGGTTCTGCGGAGGAAGAGCCGCCCTCTGGAGGAGGCCGCGCG
CAGGTGGCGGGACTGCCCCACCGGGTTCGGGGCCCTCGTGGCCGGGGCCGGGTCTGGGCGAGCTCCCGGC
GTGCCACCAAAGCGGCTCCCCGCGCGGACGAAGGCTCAGAATCCAGAACCCTTGATGTGTCCACAGATGA
AGAGGATAAAATACATCACTCCTCAGAAAGTAAGGATGATCAGGGTTTGTCTTCTGACAGTTCTAGCTCT
CTTGGAGAAAAAGAACTTTCATCAACAGTTAAGATCCCAGATGCAGCTTTTATTCAGGCAGCCCGCAGAA
AACGTGAATTGGCCAGGGCCCAAGATGACTATATTTCTTTGGATGTACAACATACCTCCTCCATCTCTGG
TATGAAGAGAGAGAGCGAAGATGACCCTGAGAGTGAGCCTGATGACCATGAAAAGAGAATACCATTTACT
CTAAGACCTCAAACACTTAGACAAAGGATGGCTGAGGAATCAATAAGCAGAAATGAAGAAACAAGTGAAG
AAAGTCAGGAAGATGAAAAGCAAGATACTTGGGAACAACAGCAAATGAGGAAAGCAGTTAAAATCATAGA
GGAAAGAGACATAGATCTTTCCTGTGGCAATGGATCTTCAAAAGTGAAGAAATTTGATACTTCCATTTCA
TTTCCGCCAGTAAATTTAGAAATTATAAAGAAGCAATTAAATACTAGATTAACATTACTACAGGAAACTC
ACCGCTCACACCTGAGGGAGTATGAAAAATACGTACAAGATGTCAAAAGCTCAAAGAGTACCATCCAGAA
CCTAGAGAGTTCATCAAATCAAGCTCTAAATTGTAAATTCTATAAAAGCATGAAAATTTATGTGGAAAAT
TTAATTGACTGCCTTAATGAAAAGATTATCAACATCCAAGAAATAGAATCATCCATGCATGCACTCCTTT
TAAAACAAGCTATGACCTTTATGAAACGCAGGCAAGATGAATTAAAACATGAATCAACGTATTTACAACA
GTTATCACGCAAAGATGAGACATCCACAAGTGGAAACTTCTCAGTAGATGAAAAAACTCAGTGGATTTTA
GAAGAGATTGAATCTCGAAGGACAAAAAGAAGACAAGCAAGGGTGCTTTCTGGGAATTGTAACCATCAGG
AAGGAACATCTAGTGATGATGAACTGCCTTCAGCAGAGATGATTGACTTCCAAAAAAGCCAAGGTGACAT
TTTACAGAAACAGAAGAAAGTTTTTGAAGAAGTGCAAGATGATTTTTGTAACATCCAGAATATTTTGTTG
AAATTTCAGCAATGGCGAGAAAAGTTTCCTGACTCCTATTATGAAGCTTTCATTAGTTTATGCATACCAA
AGCTTTTAAATCCCCTAATACGAGTTCAGTTGATTGATTGGAATCCTCTTAAGTTGGAATCCACAGGTTT
AAAAGAGATGCCATGGTTCAAATCTGTAGAAGAATTTATGGATAGCAGTGTGGAAGATTCAAAGAAGGAA
AGTAGTTCAGATAAAAAAGTCTTGTCTGCAATCATCAACAAAACAATTATTCCCCGACTTACAGACTTTG
TAGAATTCCTTTGGGATCCTTTGTCAACCTCACAGACAACAAGTTTAATAACACATTGCAGAGTGATTCT
TGAAGAACATTCCACTTGTGAAAATGAAGTTAGTAAAAGCAGACAGGATTTACTTAAATCCATTGTTTCA
AGAATGAAAAAGGCAGTAGAAGATGATGTTTTTATTCCTCTGTATCCAAAGAGTGCTGTAGAAAACAAAA
CATCACCTCATTCAAAGTTCCAAGAAAGACAGTTCTGGTCAGGCCTAAAGCTCTTCCGCAATATTCTTCT
TTGGAATGGACTCCTTACAGATGACACCTTGCAAGAACTAGGACTAGGGAAGCTGCTAAATCGTTACCTT
ATTATAGCACTTCTCAATGCCACACCTGGGCCAGATGTGGTTAAAAAGTGCAACCAGGTAGCAGCATGTC
TACCAGAAAAATGGTTTGAAAATTCTGCCATGAGGACATCTATTCCACAGCTAGAAAACTTCATTCAGTT
TTTATTGCAGTCTGCACATAAATTATCTAGAAGTGAATTCAGGGATGAAGTCGAAGAAATAATTCTTATT
TTGGTGAAAATAAAAGCTTTGAATCAAGCAGAATCCTTCATAGGAGAGCATCACCTAGACCATCTTAAAT
CACTAATTAAAGAAGATTAGTAATGAACTAGTCCGTAACTTGAAAGTATTTCGATTTCTTGGCTTTATAT
ATCTTGTGGAAAGGACGATGTAAGAGCGGGTAGAGCCCAGATACGCGTTAAGTCGACAATCAACCTCTGG
ATTACAAAATTTGTGAAAGATTGACTGGTATTCTTAACTATGTTGCTCCTTTTACGCTATGTGGATACGC
TGCTTTAATGCCTTTGTATCATGCTATTGCTTCCCGTATGGCTTTCATTTTCTCCTCCTTGTATAAATCC
TGGTTGCTGTCTCTTTATGAGGAGTTGTGGCCCGTTGTCAGGCAACGTGGCGTGGTGTGCACTGTGTTTG
CTGACGCAACCCCCACTGGTTGGGGCATTGCCACCACCTGTCAGCTCCTTTCCGGGACTTTCGCTTTCCC
CCTCCCTATTGCCACGGCGGAACTCATCGCCGCCTGCCTTGCCCGCTGCTGGACAGGGGCTCGGCTGTTG
GGCACTGACAATTCCGTGGTGTTGTCGGGGAAATCATCGTCCTTTCCTTGGCTGCTCGCCTGTGTTGCCA
CCTGGATTCTGCGCGGGACGTCCTTCTGCTACGTCCCTTCGGCCCTCAATCCAGCGGACCTTCCTTCCCG
CGGCCTGCTGCCGGCTCTGCGGCCTCTTCCGCGTCTTCGCCTTCGCCCTCAGACGAGTCGGATCTCCCTT
TGGGCCGCCTCCCCGCGTCGACTTTAAGACCAATGACTTACAAGGCAGCTGTAGATCTTAGCCACTTTTT
AAAAGAAAAGGGGGGACTGGAAGGGCTAATTCACTCCCAACGAAGACAAGATCTGCTTTTTGCTTGTACT
GGGTCTCTCTGGTTAGACCAGATCTGAGCCTGGGAGCTCTCTGGCTAACTAGGGAACCCACTGCTTAAGC
CTCAATAAAGCTTGCCTTGAGTGCTTCAAGTAGTGTGTGCCCGTCTGTTGTGTGACTCTGGTAACTAGAG
ATCCCTCAGACCCTTTTAGTCAGTGTGGAAAATCTCTAGCAGTACGTATAGTAGTTCATGTCATCTTATT
ATTCAGTATTTATAACTTGCAAAGAAATGAATATCAGAGAGTGAGAGGAACTTGTTTATTGCAGCTTATA
ATGGTTACAAATAAAGCAATAGCATCACAAATTTCACAAATAAAGCATTTTTTTCACTGCATTCTAGTTG
TGGTTTGTCCAAACTCATCAATGTATCTTATCATGTCTGGCTCTAGCTATCCCGCCCCTAACTCCGCCCA
TCCCGCCCCTAACTCCGCCCAGTTCCGCCCATTCTCCGCCCCATGGCTGACTAATTTTTTTTATTTATGC
AGAGGCCGAGGCCGCCTCGGCCTCTGAGCTATTCCAGAAGTAGTGAGGAGGCTTTTTTGGAGGCCTAGGG
ACGTACCCAATTCGCCCTATAGTGAGTCGTATTACGCGCGCTCACTGGCCGTCGTTTTACAACGTCGTGA
CTGGGAAAACCCTGGCGTTACCCAACTTAATCGCCTTGCAGCACATCCCCCTTTCGCCAGCTGGCGTAAT
AGCGAAGAGGCCCGCACCGATCGCCCTTCCCAACAGTTGCGCAGCCTGAATGGCGAATGGG
[124 nt withheld, positions 8042-8165]
C
[91 nt withheld, positions 8167-8257]
A
[49 nt withheld, positions 8259-8307]
CCTTTGACGTTGGAGTCCACGTTCTTT
[37 nt withheld, positions 8335-8371]
ACCCTATCTCGGTCTATTCTTTTGATTTATAAGGGATTTTGCCGATTTCGGCCTATTGGTTAAAAAATGA
GCTGATTTAACAAAAATTTAACGCGAATTTTAACAAAATATTAACGCTTACAATTTAGGTGGCACTTTTC
GGGGAAATGTGCGCGGAACCCCTATTTGTTTATTTTTCTAAATACATTCAAATATGTATCCGCTCATGAG
ACAATAACCCTGATAAATGCTTCAATAATATTGAAAAAGGAAGAGTATGAGTATTCAACATTTCCGTGTC
GCCCTTATTCCCTTTTTTGCGGCATTTTGCCTTCCTGTTTTTGCTCACCCAGAAACGCTGGTGAAAGTAA
AAGATGCTGAAGATCAGTTGGGTGCACGAGTGGGTTACATCGAACTGGATCTCAACAGCGGTAAGATCCT
TGAGAGTTTTCGCCCCGAAGAACGTTTTCCAATGATGAGCACTTTTAAAGTTCTGCTATGTGGCGCGGTA
TTATCCCGTATTGACGCCGGGCAAGAGCAACTCGGTCGCCGCATACACTATTCTCAGAATGACTTGGTTG
AGTACTCACCAGTCACAGAAAAGCATCTTACGGATGGCATGACAGTAAGAGAATTATGCAGTGCTGCCAT
AACCATGAGTGATAACACTGCGGCCAACTTACTTCTGACAACGATCGGAGGACCGAAGGAGCTAACCGCT
TTTTTGCACAACATGGGGGATCATGTAACTCGCCTTGATCGTTGGGAACCGGAGCTGAATGAAGCCATAC
CAAACGACGAGCGTGACACCACGATGCCTGTAGCAATGGCAACAACGTTGCGCAAACTATTAACTGGCGA
ACTACTTACTCTAGCTTCCCGGCAACAATTAATAGACTGGATGGAGGCGGATAAAGTTGCAGGACCACTT
CTGCGCTCGGCCCTTCCGGCTGGCTGGTTTATTGCTGATAAATCTGGAGCCGGTGAGCGTGGGTCTCGCG
GTATCATTGCAGCACTGGGGCCAGATGGTAAGCCCTCCCGTATCGTAGTTATCTACACGACGGGGAGTCA
GGCAACTATGGATGAACGAAATAGACAGATCGCTGAGATAGGTGCCTCACTGATTAAGCATTGGTAACTG
TCAGACCAAGTTTACTCATATATACTTTAGATTGATTTAAAACTTCATTTTTAATTTAAAAGGATCTAGG
TGAAGATCCTTTTTGATAATCTCATGACCAAAATCCCTTAACGTGAGTTTTCGTTCCACTGAGCGTCAGA
CCCCGTAGAAAAGATCAAAGGATCTTCTTGAGATCCTTTTTTTCTGCGCGTAATCTGCTGCTTGCAAACA
AAAAAACCACCGCTACCAGCGGTGGTTTGTTTGCCGGATCAAGAGCTACCAACTCTTTTTCCGAAGGTAA
CTGGCTTCAGCAGAGCGCAGATACCAAATACTGTTCTTCTAGTGTAGCCGTAGTTAGGCCACCACTTCAA
GAACTCTGTAGCACCGCCTACATACCTCGCTCTGCTAATCCTGTTACCAGTGGCTGCTGCCAGTGGCGAT
AAGTCGTGTCTTACCGGGTTGGACTCAAGACGATAGTTACCGGATAAGGCGCAGCGGTCGGGCTGAACGG
GGGGTTCGTGCACACAGCCCAGCTTGGAGCGAACGACCTACACCGAACTGAGATACCTACAGCGTGAGCT
ATGAGAAAGCGCCACGCTTCCCGAAGGGAGAAAGGCGGACAGGTATCCGGTAAGCGGCAGGGTCGGAACA
GGAGAGCGCACGAGGGAGCTTCCAGGGGGAAACGCCTGGTATCTTTATAGTCCTGTCGGGTTTCGCCACC
TCTGACTTGAGCGTCGATTTTTGTGATGCTCGTCAGGGGGGCGGAGCCTATGGAAAAACGCCAGCAACGC
GGCCTTTTTACGGTTCCTGGCCTTTTGCTGGCCTTTTGCTCACATGTTCTTTCCTGCGTTATCCCCTGAT
TCTGTGGATAACCGTATTACCGCCTTTGAGTGAGCTGATACCGCTCGCCGCAGCCGAACGACCGAGCGCA
GCGAGTCAGTGAGCGAGGAAGCGGAAGAGCGCCCAATACGCAAACCGCCTCTCCCCGCGCGTTGGCCGAT
TCATTAATGCAGCTGGCACGACAGGTTTCCCGACTGGAAAGCGGGCAGTGAGCGCAACGCAATTAATGTG
AGTTAGCTCACTCATTAGGCACCCCAGGCTTTACACTTTATGCTTCCGGCTCGTATGTTGTGTGGAATTG
TGAGCGGATAACAATTTCACACAGGAAACAGCTATGACCATGATTACGCCAAGCGCGCAATTAACCCTCA
CTAAAGGGAACAAAAGCTGGAGCTGCAAGC
Features (pLannotate 1.2.2; 31 found; start..end, strand, type, name):
      5..231     +  promoter       RSV promoter: Rous sarcoma virus enhancer/promoter
    232..412     +  LTR            5' LTR (truncated): truncated 5' long terminal repeat (LTR) from HIV-1
    459..584     +  misc_feature   HIV-1 Ψ: packaging signal of human immunodeficiency virus type 1
    568..931     +  CDS            HIV-1 gag (fragment): gag protein from human immunodeficiency virus 1; gag
   1077..1310    +  misc_feature   RRE: The Rev response element (RRE) of HIV-1 allows for Rev-dependent mRNA export from the nucleus to the cytoplasm.
   1687..1713    +  CDS            Rev (fragment): human immunodeficiency virus 1 (HIV-1) Rev protein; rev; enhances nuclear export of unspliced and incompletely spliced viral mRNAs
   1720..1743    +  promoter       SV40 promoter (fragment): SV40 early promoter
   1744..1815    +  promoter       SV40 promoter (fragment): SV40 enhancer and early promoter
   1839..1974    +  rep_origin     SV40 ori: SV40 origin of replication
   2020..2616    +  CDS            PuroR (fragment): puromycin N-acetyltransferase; pac from Streptomyces; confers resistance to puromycin
   2665..2782    +  misc_feature   cPPT/CTS: central polypurine tract and central termination sequence of HIV-1
   2847..2913    +  CDS            small t antigen (fragment): SV40 (simian virus 40) small t antigen
   2920..4098    +  promoter       EF-1α promoter: strong constitutive promoter for human elongation factor EF-1α
   4115..6457    +  CDS            GCFC2: GCFC2_HUMAN - Also known as C2orf3, GCF, TCF9. Experimental evidence at protein level: Swiss-Prot protein existence level 1. Involved in pre-mRNA splicing through regulating spliceosome C complex formation (PubMed:24304693). May play a role during late- stage splicing events and turnover of excised introns (PubMed:24304693). From Homo sapiens (Human).
   6473..6526    +  promoter       U6 promoter (fragment): RNA polymerase III promoter for human U6 snRNA
   6568..7156    +  misc_feature   WPRE: woodchuck hepatitis virus posttranscriptional regulatory element
   7207..7226    +  misc_feature   cPPT/CTS (fragment): central polypurine tract and central termination sequence of HIV-1
   7228..7461    +  LTR            3' LTR (ΔU3): self-inactivating 3' long terminal repeat (LTR) from HIV-1
   7539..7660    +  polyA_signal   SV40 poly(A) signal: SV40 polyadenylation signal
   7700..7835    +  rep_origin     SV40 ori: SV40 origin of replication
   7856..7874    -  promoter       T7 promoter: promoter for bacteriophage T7 RNA polymerase
   7882..8037    +  CDS            lacZα (fragment): LacZα fragment of β-galactosidase; lacZ fragment
   8042..8470    +  rep_origin     f1 ori (sequence partly withheld): f1 bacteriophage origin of replication; arrow indicates direction of (+) strand synthesis
   8523..8627    +  promoter       AmpR promoter: bla
   8628..9488    +  CDS            AmpR: β-lactamase; bla; confers resistance to ampicillin, carbenicillin, and related antibiotics
   9659..10247   +  rep_origin     ori: high-copy-number ColE1/pMB1/pBR322/pUC origin of replication
  10430..10522   +  CDS            lacI (fragment): lac repressor; lacI; The lac repressor binds to the lac operator to inhibit transcription in E. coli. This inhibition can be relieved by adding lactose or isopropyl-β-D-thiogalactopyranoside (IPTG).
  10535..10556   +  protein_bind   CAP binding site: CAP binding activates transcription in the presence of cAMP. E. coli catabolite activator protein
  10571..10601   +  promoter       lac promoter: promoter for the E. coli lac operon
  10605..10627   +  protein_bind   lac operator (fragment): The lac repressor binds to the lac operator to inhibit transcription in E. coli. This inhibition can be relieved by adding lactose or isopropyl-β-D-thiogalactopyranoside (IPTG). lac repressor encoded by lacI
  10670..10688   +  promoter       T3 promoter: promoter for bacteriophage T3 RNA polymerase
