[The description below was written by a language model from this plasmid's Addgene catalogue record and pLannotate feature annotations shown in this document.]
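Description:
TFORF0540 is a third-generation, self-inactivating lentiviral expression plasmid built on the pLX_TRC317 backbone and carrying the human GCFC2 open reading frame (also known as C2orf3, GCF or TCF9). It belongs to a barcoded transcription factor ORF collection in which each clone carries a unique 24-bp barcode, so that the overexpressed factor can be identified by sequencing in pooled screens. The barcode is not annotated as a separate feature in the table. In bacteria the plasmid is maintained by a high-copy ColE1/pUC origin with ampicillin resistance, and an f1 origin is also present. The depositor warns of possible recombination, which is a common issue with LTR-containing vectors.

The viral genome is transcribed in packaging cells from an RSV promoter fused to a truncated HIV-1 5' LTR. This is followed by the Ψ packaging signal with a gag fragment, the Rev response element for Rev-dependent nuclear export, and a cPPT/CTS. A ΔU3 3' LTR inactivates LTR promoter activity after integration, and an SV40 poly(A) signal lies downstream. Within the provirus there are two expression units. An SV40 early promoter drives puromycin N-acetyltransferase for selecting transduced mammalian cells. A full-length EF-1α promoter drives the GCFC2 coding sequence, with a WPRE downstream to enhance transcript stability and expression. The short U6 promoter fragment between the ORF and the WPRE, along with the lac, T7 and T3 elements in the backbone, appear to be vestigial annotations. The construct is used to produce lentivirus for stable, constitutive overexpression of GCFC2, individually or in pooled transcription factor screens such as those for directed differentiation.
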