Addgene plasmid #142275: TFORF0540
Purpose: Lentiviral vector for overexpressing transcription factor ORFs with unique 24-bp barcodes. Barcodes facilitate identification of transcription factors in pooled screens.
Depositing lab: Feng Zhang. Depositing organization: Broad Institute. Publication: A transcription factor atlas of directed differentiation. Joung J, Ma S, Tay T, Geiger-Schuller KR, Kirchgatterer PC, Verdine VK, Guo B, Arias-Garcia MA, Allen WE, Singh A, Kuksenko O, Abudayyeh OO, Gootenberg JS, Fu Z, Macrae RK, Buenrostro JD, Regev A, Zhang F. Cell. 2023 Jan 5;186(1):209-229.e26. doi: 10.1016/j.cell.2022.11.026. PubMed 36608654.
Backbone
  Vector backbone: pLX_TRC317
  Backbone manufacturer: Broad Institute Genetic Perturbation Platform
  Backbone size w/o insert (bp): 8264
  Vector type: Mammalian Expression, Lentiviral
  Selectable markers: Puromycin
Growth in bacteria
  Bacterial resistance: Ampicillin, 100 μg/mL
  Growth temperature: 37°C
  Growth strain: NEB Stable
  Copy number: High Copy
Gene/Insert
  Gene/Insert name: GCFC2
  Species: H. sapiens (human)
  Insert size (bp): 2447
  Entrez Gene: C2orf3 (a.k.a. GCF, TCF9, DNABF)
  Promoter: EF1a
  Cloning method: Unknown
  Sequencing primers: 5′ GGGTGGAGACTGAAGTTAGGCCAG; 3′ CACATAGCGTAAAAGGAGCAACATAG
Terms and licenses: Academic/Nonprofit Terms; Industry Terms: Not Available to Industry
Depositor comments: NM_003203,ENST00000321027 . The transcription factor ORF portion of this plasmid was synthesized by Genewiz. Please test multiple small colonies in case of plasmid recombination. To make this collection available in a timely manner, a portion of this collection was not fully sequenced by Addgene. If an Addgene verified full plasmid sequence is not available, please contact us prior to placing an order to request the full sequence.
How to cite: TFORF0540 was a gift from Feng Zhang (Addgene plasmid # 142275 ; http://n2t.net/addgene:142275 ; RRID:Addgene_142275)
