>Addgene plasmid #142275 | TFORF0540 | depositor partial sequence | sequence record 278963 | Insert
ACCGCCACCATGGCTCACAGGCCGAAAAGGACTTTTCGGCAGCGCGCGGCTGATTCCAGCGACAGCGATG
GCGCCGAGGAGTCGCCTGCTGAGCCTGGGGCGCCGAGGGAACTTCCGGTCCCGGGTTCTGCGGAGGAAGA
GCCGCCCTCTGGAGGAGGCCGCGCGCAGGTGGCGGGACTGCCCCACCGGGTTCGGGGCCCTCGTGGCCGG
GGCCGGGTCTGGGCGAGCTCCCGGCGTGCCACCAAAGCGGCTCCCCGCGCGGACGAAGGCTCAGAATCCA
GAACCCTTGATGTGTCCACAGATGAAGAGGATAAAATACATCACTCCTCAGAAAGTAAGGATGATCAGGG
TTTGTCTTCTGACAGTTCTAGCTCTCTTGGAGAAAAAGAACTTTCATCAACAGTTAAGATCCCAGATGCA
GCTTTTATTCAGGCAGCCCGCAGAAAACGTGAATTGGCCAGGGCCCAAGATGACTATATTTCTTTGGATG
TACAACATACCTCCTCCATCTCTGGTATGAAGAGAGAGAGCGAAGATGACCCTGAGAGTGAGCCTGATGA
CCATGAAAAGAGAATACCATTTACTCTAAGACCTCAAACACTTAGACAAAGGATGGCTGAGGAATCAATA
AGCAGAAATGAAGAAACAAGTGAAGAAAGTCAGGAAGATGAAAAGCAAGATACTTGGGAACAACAGCAAA
TGAGGAAAGCAGTTAAAATCATAGAGGAAAGAGACATAGATCTTTCCTGTGGCAATGGATCTTCAAAAGT
GAAGAAATTTGATACTTCCATTTCATTTCCGCCAGTAAATTTAGAAATTATAAAGAAGCAATTAAATACT
AGATTAACATTACTACAGGAAACTCACCGCTCACACCTGAGGGAGTATGAAAAATACGTACAAGATGTCA
AAAGCTCAAAGAGTACCATCCAGAACCTAGAGAGTTCATCAAATCAAGCTCTAAATTGTAAATTCTATAA
AAGCATGAAAATTTATGTGGAAAATTTAATTGACTGCCTTAATGAAAAGATTATCAACATCCAAGAAATA
GAATCATCCATGCATGCACTCCTTTTAAAACAAGCTATGACCTTTATGAAACGCAGGCAAGATGAATTAA
AACATGAATCAACGTATTTACAACAGTTATCACGCAAAGATGAGACATCCACAAGTGGAAACTTCTCAGT
AGATGAAAAAACTCAGTGGATTTTAGAAGAGATTGAATCTCGAAGGACAAAAAGAAGACAAGCAAGGGTG
CTTTCTGGGAATTGTAACCATCAGGAAGGAACATCTAGTGATGATGAACTGCCTTCAGCAGAGATGATTG
ACTTCCAAAAAAGCCAAGGTGACATTTTACAGAAACAGAAGAAAGTTTTTGAAGAAGTGCAAGATGATTT
TTGTAACATCCAGAATATTTTGTTGAAATTTCAGCAATGGCGAGAAAAGTTTCCTGACTCCTATTATGAA
GCTTTCATTAGTTTATGCATACCAAAGCTTTTAAATCCCCTAATACGAGTTCAGTTGATTGATTGGAATC
CTCTTAAGTTGGAATCCACAGGTTTAAAAGAGATGCCATGGTTCAAATCTGTAGAAGAATTTATGGATAG
CAGTGTGGAAGATTCAAAGAAGGAAAGTAGTTCAGATAAAAAAGTCTTGTCTGCAATCATCAACAAAACA
ATTATTCCCCGACTTACAGACTTTGTAGAATTCCTTTGGGATCCTTTGTCAACCTCACAGACAACAAGTT
TAATAACACATTGCAGAGTGATTCTTGAAGAACATTCCACTTGTGAAAATGAAGTTAGTAAAAGCAGACA
GGATTTACTTAAATCCATTGTTTCAAGAATGAAAAAGGCAGTAGAAGATGATGTTTTTATTCCTCTGTAT
CCAAAGAGTGCTGTAGAAAACAAAACATCACCTCATTCAAAGTTCCAAGAAAGACAGTTCTGGTCAGGCC
TAAAGCTCTTCCGCAATATTCTTCTTTGGAATGGACTCCTTACAGATGACACCTTGCAAGAACTAGGACT
AGGGAAGCTGCTAAATCGTTACCTTATTATAGCACTTCTCAATGCCACACCTGGGCCAGATGTGGTTAAA
AAGTGCAACCAGGTAGCAGCATGTCTACCAGAAAAATGGTTTGAAAATTCTGCCATGAGGACATCTATTC
CACAGCTAGAAAACTTCATTCAGTTTTTATTGCAGTCTGCACATAAATTATCTAGAAGTGAATTCAGGGA
TGAAGTCGAAGAAATAATTCTTATTTTGGTGAAAATAAAAGCTTTGAATCAAGCAGAATCCTTCATAGGA
GAGCATCACCTAGACCATCTTAAATCACTAATTAAAGAAGATTAGTAATGAACTAGTCCGTAACTTGAAA
GTATTTCGATTTCTTGGCTTTATATATCTTGTGGAAAGGACGATGTAAGAGCGGGTAGAGCCCAGAT
