>Addgene plasmid #142275 | TFORF0540 | depositor partial sequence | sequence record 278964 | Barcode
TGTAAGAGCGGGTAGAGCCCAGAT
